Addgene plasmid #154291: pLenti PGK mKate2-OGT K842M (Puro)
Purpose: Lentiviral vector encoding full length mKate2-2xFLAG-OGT (full length human O-GlcNAc transferase, K842M variant, catalytic dead)
Depositing lab: Suzanne Walker. Depositing organization: Harvard Medical School. Publication: Mammalian cell proliferation requires noncatalytic functions of O-GlcNAc transferase. Levine ZG, Potter SC, Joiner CM, Fei GQ, Nabet B, Sonnett M, Zachara NE, Gray NS, Paulo JA, Walker S. Proc Natl Acad Sci U S A. 2021 Jan 26;118(4). pii: 2016778118. doi: 10.1073/pnas.2016778118. PubMed 33419956.
Backbone
  Vector backbone: pLenti PGK Neo (DEST)
  Backbone manufacturer: Campeau et al.
  Backbone size w/o insert (bp): 8000
  Total vector size (bp): 11717
  Vector type: Mammalian Expression, Lentiviral
  Selectable markers: Puromycin
Growth in bacteria
  Bacterial resistance: Ampicillin, 100 μg/mL
  Growth temperature: 30°C
  Growth strain: NEB Stable
  Copy number: High Copy
Gene/Insert
  Gene/Insert name: O-GlcNAc Transferase (alt name: OGT)
  Species: H. sapiens (human)
  Insert size (bp): 3599
  Mutation: K842M mutation (Catalytic Inactive)
  GenBank ID: NM_181673.3
  Entrez Gene: OGT (a.k.a. HINCUT-1, HRNT1, MRX106, O-GLCNAC, OGT1, XLID106)
  Promoter: PGK
  Tag / fusion protein: mKate2 (N terminal on insert); 2x FLAG (N terminal on insert)
  Cloning method: Gateway Cloning
  Sequencing primers: 5′ GTGTTCCGCATTCTGCAAG; 3′ CATAGCGTAAAAGGAGCAACA
Terms and licenses: Academic/Nonprofit Terms; Industry Terms: Not Available to Industry
Depositor comments: Please visit https://doi.org/10.1101/2020.10.22.351288 for bioRxiv preprint.
How to cite: pLenti PGK mKate2-OGT K842M (Puro) was a gift from Suzanne Walker (Addgene plasmid # 154291 ; http://n2t.net/addgene:154291 ; RRID:Addgene_154291)
