[The description below was written by a language model from this plasmid's Addgene catalogue record and pLannotate feature annotations shown in this document.]
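Description:
pLenti PGK mKate2-OGT K842M (Puro) is an HIV-1-based lentiviral expression vector for stable delivery of a catalytically inactive human O-GlcNAc transferase into mammalian cells. It was made by Gateway recombination into a pLenti PGK destination backbone. The catalogue names the Neo version of that backbone, but both the listed selectable marker and the annotated sequence show a puromycin resistance cassette. In bacteria it is maintained through a high-copy ColE1/pUC-type origin and ampicillin resistance (β-lactamase). An f1 origin and remnants of a pBluescript-type lac/T3/T7 region are also present. The catalogue gives a total size of about 11.7 kb, while the sequenced record is slightly longer at about 11.9 kb.

The viral transcript is driven by an RSV promoter fused to a truncated 5′ LTR, followed by the Ψ packaging signal with a gag fragment, the RRE for Rev-dependent nuclear export, and the cPPT/CTS. Downstream, a human PGK promoter drives a single fusion protein: mKate2 red fluorescent protein, FLAG epitopes (2xFLAG according to the depositor) and full-length OGT carrying the K842M substitution. The annotation tool matched the coding sequence to the rat orthologue, but the record specifies the human gene. attB sites flank the fusion segments, reflecting the Gateway assembly. A WPRE follows to enhance transcript expression. A separate mouse PGK promoter then drives puromycin N-acetyltransferase for selection of transduced cells, ahead of the truncated 3′ LTR and an SV40 poly(A) signal and origin.

The fluorescent and epitope tags allow tracking and detection of the mutant enzyme. The associated work used such constructs to separate catalytic from noncatalytic roles of OGT in mammalian cell proliferation.
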