Features (pLannotate 1.2.2; 33 found; start..end, strand, type, name):
    399..987     -  misc_feature   WPRE: woodchuck hepatitis virus posttranscriptional regulatory element
   1018..1042    +  protein_bind   attB2: mutant version of attB; recombination site for the Gateway® BP reaction BP Clonase™
   1060..4164    -  CDS            Ogt: OGT1_RAT - Experimental evidence at protein level: Swiss-Prot protein existence level 1. Catalyzes the transfer of a single N-acetylglucosamine from UDP-GlcNAc to a serine or threonine residue in cytoplasmic and nuclear proteins resulting in their modification with a beta-linked N- acetylglucosamine (O-GlcNAc) (PubMed:24995978, PubMed:10542233). Has 3 distinct KM values for UDP-GlcNAc; GlcNAc concentration modulates its affinity for different substrates (PubMed:10542233). Glycosylates a large and diverse number of proteins including histone H2B, AKT1, EZH2, PFKL, KMT2E/MLL5, MAPT/TAU and HCFC1
   4167..4191    -  protein_bind   attB1: mutant version of attB; recombination site for the Gateway® BP reaction BP Clonase™
   4238..4257    -  CDS            3xFLAG (fragment): three tandem FLAG® epitope tags
   4264..4959    -  CDS            mKate2: mKate2 is a basic (constitutively fluorescent) red fluorescent protein published in 2009, derived from Entacmaea quadricolor. It is reported to be a rapidly-maturing monomer with moderate acid sensitivity.
   4992..5012    -  protein_bind   attB1: mutant version of attB; core recombination site for the Gateway® BP reaction BP Clonase™
   5068..5578    -  promoter       hPGK promoter: human phosphoglycerate kinase 1 promoter
   5581..5604    +  misc_feature   MCS (fragment): pBluescript multiple cloning site
   5624..5741    -  misc_feature   cPPT/CTS: central polypurine tract and central termination sequence of HIV-1
   5760..5860    -  CDS            Rev (fragment): human immunodeficiency virus 1 (HIV-1) Rev protein; rev; enhances nuclear export of unspliced and incompletely spliced viral mRNAs
   6237..6470    -  misc_feature   RRE: The Rev response element (RRE) of HIV-1 allows for Rev-dependent mRNA export from the nucleus to the cytoplasm.
   6616..6979    -  CDS            HIV-1 gag (fragment): gag protein from human immunodeficiency virus 1; gag
   6963..7088    -  misc_feature   HIV-1 Ψ: packaging signal of human immunodeficiency virus type 1
   7135..7315    -  LTR            5' LTR (truncated): truncated 5' long terminal repeat (LTR) from HIV-1
   7316..7542    -  promoter       RSV promoter: Rous sarcoma virus enhancer/promoter
   7570..7588    -  promoter       T3 promoter: promoter for bacteriophage T3 RNA polymerase
   7631..7653    -  protein_bind   lac operator (fragment): The lac repressor binds to the lac operator to inhibit transcription in E. coli. This inhibition can be relieved by adding lactose or isopropyl-β-D-thiogalactopyranoside (IPTG). lac repressor encoded by lacI
   7657..7687    -  promoter       lac promoter: promoter for the E. coli lac operon
   7702..7723    -  protein_bind   CAP binding site: CAP binding activates transcription in the presence of cAMP. E. coli catabolite activator protein
   7736..7828    -  CDS            lacI (fragment): lac repressor; lacI; The lac repressor binds to the lac operator to inhibit transcription in E. coli. This inhibition can be relieved by adding lactose or isopropyl-β-D-thiogalactopyranoside (IPTG).
   8011..8599    -  rep_origin     ori: high-copy-number ColE1/pMB1/pBR322/pUC origin of replication
   8770..9630    -  CDS            AmpR: β-lactamase; bla; confers resistance to ampicillin, carbenicillin, and related antibiotics
   9631..9735    -  promoter       AmpR promoter: bla
   9788..10216   -  rep_origin     f1 ori (sequence partly withheld): f1 bacteriophage origin of replication; arrow indicates direction of (+) strand synthesis
  10221..10376   -  CDS            lacZα (fragment): LacZα fragment of β-galactosidase; lacZ fragment
  10384..10402   +  promoter       T7 promoter: promoter for bacteriophage T7 RNA polymerase
  10423..10558   -  rep_origin     SV40 ori: SV40 origin of replication
  10598..10719   -  polyA_signal   SV40 poly(A) signal: SV40 polyadenylation signal
  10791..10971   -  LTR            5' LTR (truncated): truncated 5' long terminal repeat (LTR) from HIV-1
  10957..11094   -  CDS            nef (fragment): NEF_HV1LA - Experimental evidence at protein level: Swiss-Prot protein existence level 1. Extracellular Nef protein targets CD4(+) T-lymphocytes for apoptosis by interacting with CXCR4 surface receptors. From Human immunodeficiency virus type 1 group M subtype B (isolate Lai) (HIV-1).
  11162..11761   -  CDS            PuroR: puromycin N-acetyltransferase; pac from Streptomyces alboniger; confers resistance to puromycin
  11782..385     -  promoter       PGK promoter (across the origin): mouse phosphoglycerate kinase 1 promoter
>Addgene plasmid #154291 | pLenti PGK mKate2-OGT K842M (Puro) | addgene full sequence | sequence record 332432 | Addgene NGS Result
CCCCTGAGCCCGCCCCCGGACCCACCCCTTCCCAGCCTCTGAGCCCAGAAAGCGAAGGAGCAAAGCTGCT
ATTGGCCGCTGCCCCAAAGGCCTACCCGCTTCCATTGCTCAGCGGTGCTGTCCATCTGCACGAGACTAGT
GAGACGTGCTACTTCCATTTGTCACGTCCTGCACGACGCGAGCTGCGGGGCGGGGGGGAACTTCCTGACT
AGGGGAGGAGTAGAAGGTGGCGCGAAGGGGCCACCAAAGAACGGAGCCGGTTGGCGCCTACCGGTGGATG
TGGAATGTGTGCGAGGCCAGAGGCCACTTGTGTAGCGCCAAGTGCCCAGCGGGGCTGCTAAAGCGCATGC
TCCAGACTGCCTTGGGAAAAGCGCCTCCCCTACCCGGTAGAATTCCAGGCGGGGAGGCGGCCCAAAGGGA
GATCCGACTCGTCTGAGGGCGAAGGCGAAGACGCGGAAGAGGCCGCAGAGCCGGCAGCAGGCCGCGGGAA
GGAAGGTCCGCTGGATTGAGGGCCGAAGGGACGTAGCAGAAGGACGTCCCGCGCAGAATCCAGGTGGCAA
CACAGGCGAGCAGCCATGGAAAGGACGTCAGCTTCCCCGACAACACCACGGAATTGTCAGTGCCCAACAG
CCGAGCCCCTGTCCAGCAGCGGGCAAGGCAGGCGGCGATGAGTTCCGCCGTGGCAATAGGGAGGGGGAAA
GCGAAAGTCCCGGAAAGGAGCTGACAGGTGGTGGCAATGCCCCAACCAGTGGGGGTTGCGTCAGCAAACA
CAGTGCACACCACGCCACGTTGCCTGACAACGGGCCACAACTCCTCATAAAGAGACAGCAACCAGGATTT
ATACAAGGAGGAGAAAATGAAAGCCATACGGGAAGCAATAGCATGATACAAAGGCATTAAAGCAGCGTAT
CCACATAGCGTAAAAGGAGCAACATAGTTAAGAATACCAGTCAATCTTTCACAAATTTTGTAATCCAGAG
GTTGATTGTCGAGCGGCCGCCACTGTGCTGGATATCAACCACTTTGTACAAGAAAGCTGGGTCTAGATAT
CTCGAGTTATGCTGACTCAGTGACTTCAACAGGCTTAATCATGTGGTCAGGTTTGTTGCCAGCTGCATAA
TGCTCCCACATCTGTAGATAGAGCCGCTCTAGTTCCATTGTGTATTGTTTGGTGTTGAACAGAGGGCTAG
ATATTCTTTGCTTCCAGACTTTGCCACGAACTTTCTTCAGGTATTCTAGATCAGTTCCCAGCTTCACAGC
TATGTCTTCATATTCTTGTCTGTTTTTAGCAATAAGCTCAAGACAACCTAAGCAAGTGAGCTGGGATGCT
GCAACTCGAGAAGCAAGAGTCTCTCCTGGCATAGTCACCATGGGGGTCCCTGCCCAGAGGACATCCATCC
CTGTGGTGTGCCCATTACAGAGTGGAGTGTCCAAGCAGACATCAGCCAGCTGGCCTCTCCTGACGTGTTC
CTCTTTAGGAGCAACAGGTGAAAAAATGATACGGTTCTGGGGCAGGCCCATGTTTTGTGCATACTGTTGA
ATATTAGGTTCTCCTACTGCTGGAAAACGCAACAGCCAGAGTACACTATTGGGAACACGCTTCAGAATGT
TTGCCCACATCTGCAAAGTAGAAGGGTCAATCATATACAACTGATTAAAGTTACAGTATACGATGGCATC
TTCTGGTAACCCGTACTGAGAACGGGTGGTTACAATAATGGTACGGGGAACCTCCTCTCCAGTTGCAGCC
TTATTGTTGATCTGAGTAGTTGCCAGTCCATTGCTAATACTGAATCCATTAATTGTTATTTGAATCTGTC
CTCGGTTAATCATTTCAATAACTGCTTCTGCAATAGTATTCATAGGAATAACAGGCATATTAAGAGCTGT
GTTACTGCTATCTGCATTGTCTCCTCCATCAGGACACTTCATCTTGACAATTTTCACATCTGGTAGACTA
TCAAGAAATGCTTTGAGGTCGATGCCATTCAGAACTATCCGATTGTCATAAATGTGCCCATTGGACTTAA
AATCGATGACTGCTTTTTTCTTCAGGTGAGGGAACATATTAGCATGATCACCAATAAAAAAAGTGTGGGG
CATATAAGCCAATTTCTCGGAATACTGCTCAGCAACTTCAGCTGGCGAAGTTTCCTGATCAGTGATAATA
TAATCCATGAAAAGCGCACCACTCGTCCCAGGGTATCCCAGCCACATTGCCTGAATAGGAGCTGGCCTGA
GAGCAAAAAGCTCATTTCGAGCGCCCTTAGTATAGCCATTCATATTTACAAGGATATGAATTCCATCCTG
ATGGATGCGATCAGCTGCTTTTCCATTGCATGGAATCTGAGAAAGATCAATGAAATGATTGGCTTCTGCC
ATCACCTTCACTCGGAAGTTTGTGCCATCGTCTGGGCTCAGGGCATAACAGAACACCTCAAATTTATCAG
GATTGTGCATGCCTGGAATAGACTGCATAAGGTGAGAAGTAGGATGATTCCCAAAGTCGGAACTCACATA
TCCTACACGCAGCCGACCATCACTGAGCTTCAAGTCTTTTGGATGTTCATATGGTGGTTTATGAAGAACA
TTAATCTTATCTAAGCACAGGTTGCCGTGCCTCTCAGCAATAGCCTTCCTGAAGCCATGAGAAAGAGGAT
ATAGCATACTATGATGAGGATGCACAGAAGGCAACCTATTCTTCTCTAACTGGTCAGCCACAATACTGAC
CAACTTCTTCATTCGCTCATCATAGTCTGTCCAATCACAGACAATCTGCAGGCAATGAGCCAAGTTACAA
TAAGCATCAGGAAAATCAGGCTTAAGTTTCAGAGCCGTGCGGTAAGAAGCTATGGCTTCTGGAATATTCC
CTGAATCCTTATGAATGGAAGCCAGATTGCTATGTGCATCTGCAAATGCAGGATTAATTTGGATGGCACG
CGTATAACACTGCAAGGCTCCCTGAACATCCTGCATCTCCTTTAGAGTGTTTCCCATATTAGAGTAGGCA
TCAGCAAAGGTAGGACTGATTCGAATAGCCTCCTTATAATGCATCAGAGCTTCCTGCAGTTTTCCCTGCT
GCTGCAGTACACTTGCTAAATTTGAATGGGCAGCAGCAAACTCTGGGAAGACTTCTAATGCTTTACGATA
CAAGCGAACTGCCTCTTCAATGTTTCCCTGTTCTCGTTTGATATTGGCTAGGTTATTCAGAGAGTCTGCA
TGGGTGGGACACAGACGGAGAGCTGTATTATAACAATCTTCTGCTTCAGCAACACTGCCCTTCTCTTTGA
GAGCATTGGCTAGGTTGCAGTAAGCATCAGGGAAATGTGGTTGTAGTTCGATAGCCCGCCTGTAGGTGTC
TATTGCCAGATCTATCAGGCCTTGCTCATAGTATACACAAGCCAGGTTGCCGTGCACCACTGCGTGATTT
GGACTCAAACTTAGGGCACGAAGATAAGCTGCCACAGCTCTGTCAAAAATGCGTGCCTCTTTCAAGACAT
TTCCTAAATTGATATAAGCATCCAGAAAGTTTGGGTCAAGGGTGACAGCCTTTTCAAAGTGATGAATTGC
AAGCCAAATTTCCCCTTGTGCATTGAAAACACAGCCAAGATTACTCCAAGCTACTGCAAAGTTCGGTTGC
GTCTCAATTGCTTTCAAATAACATGCCTTGGCTTCTTCCAAGCGACCCAGGGCTTTGAGCAGGTTCCCCA
GGTCACTGCGAACACAGTACAAATCAGGATTGTACTGAAGAGCAGAGACGTAAGCTTGTACTGCCCCTTC
CATGTCACCCGCTGCTACCAAGGCGGCTGCCAGGTTAATATAACCATCGATGAAATCAGGTTTGAGACGC
AATGCATGTCGATAATGCTCAATTGCCTCCTGCAACTGCCCTCTTTCCTTGTACACATTCCCCAAATTCG
AATAAGCTTCTGCCAGAAGGGGGTTCTGTTTAATTGCCAGAGTGCTAAAGTGAGCAGATCTGTCCAGCCT
TCGACACTGGAAGTGTATAGATGAAAGTAATAAAAGCACACCAGTATTGTCTGGCTCTTGTCTCCAGAGC
TGCATGCAGTGTCTCTCAGCTGCCTCAAAATCTCCTGCCTGATATTCTCGATGTGCCAACTCAGCTAACC
CTGTGCTGTCGGCCACGTTGCCCACGGAAGACGCAAAGCCTGCTTTTTTGTACAAACTTGTTGATCTATC
GATGCCCTTGTCGTCATCGTCTTTGTAGTCGCCTTTGTCGTCATCATCTTTGTAGTCTCCGCCTCTGTGC
CCCAGTTTGCTAGGGAGGTCGCAGTATCTGGCCACAGCCACCTCGTGCTGCTCGACGTAGGTCTCTTTGT
CGGCCTCCTTGATTCTTTCCAGTCTTCTGTCCACATAGTAGACGCCGGGCATCTTGAGGTTCTTAGCGGG
TTTCTTGGATCTGTATGTGGTCTTCAAGTTGCAGATCAGGTGGCCCCCGCCCACGAGCTTCAGGGCCATG
TCGGCTCTGCCTTCCAGGCCGCCGTCAGCGGGGTACAGGGTCTCGGTGGAGGCCTCCCAGCCGAGTGTTT
TCTTCTGCATCACAGGGCCGTTGGATGGGAAGTTCACCCCTCTGATCTTGACGTTGTAGATGAGGCAGCC
GTCCTGGAGGCTGGTGTCCTGGGTAGCGGTCAGCACGCCCCCGTCTTCGTATGTGGTGACTCTCTCCCAT
GTGAAGCCCTCGGGGAAGGACTGCTTAAAGAAGTCGGGGATGCCCTGGGTGTGGTTGATGAAGGTTTTGC
TGCCGTACATGAAGCTGGTAGCCAGGATGTCGAAGGCGAAGGGGAGAGGGCCGCCCTCGACCGCCTTGAT
TCTCATGGTCTGGGTGCCCTCGTAGGGCTTGCCTTCGCCCTCGGATGTGCACTTGAAGTGGTGGTTGTTC
ACGGTGCCCTCCATGTACAGCTTCATGTGCATGTTCTCCTTAATCAGCTCGCTCACCATGGATCCAGTCG
ACTGAATTGGTTCCTTTAAACCTGCTTTTTTGTACAAACTTGTTGATATCTGCAGAATTCCACCACACTG
GACTAGTCGACGAACCGGTGGATCCCCCTGGGGAGAGAGGTCGGTGATTCGGTCAACGAGGGAGCCGACT
GCCGACGTGCGCTCCGGAGGCTTGCAGAATGCGGAACACCGCGCGGGCAGGAACAGGGCCCACACTACCG
CCCCACACCCCGCCTCCCGCACCGCCCCTTCCCGGCCGCTGCTCTCGGCGCGCCCTGCTGAGCAGCCGCT
ATTGGCCACAGCCCATCGCGGTCGGCGCGCTGCCATTGCTCCCTGGCGCTGTCCGTCTGCGAGGGTACTA
GTGAGACGTGCGGCTTCCGTTTGTCACGTCCGGCACGCCGCGAACCGCAAGGAACCTTCCCGACTTAGGG
GCGGAGCAGGAAGCGTCGCCGGGGGGCCCACAAGGGTAGCGGCGAAGATCCGGGTGACGCTGCGAACGGA
CGTGAAGAATGTGCGAGACCCAGGGTCGGCGCCGCTGCGTTTCCCGGAACCACGCCCAGAGCAGCCGCGT
CCCTGCGCAAACCCAGGGCTGCCTTGGAAAAGGCGCAACCCCAACCCCGTGGAATTCGATATCAAGCTTC
TCGAGGCTAGTCTCGTGATCGATAAAATTTTGAATTTTTGTAATTTGTTTTTGTAATTCTTTAGTTTGTA
TGTCTGTTGCTATTATGTCTACTATTCTTTCCCCTGCACTGTACCCCCCAATCCCCCCTTTTCTTTTAAA
AGTTAACCGATACCGTCGAGATCCGTTCACTAATCGAATGGATCTGTCTCTGTCTCTCTCTCCACCTTCT
TCTTCTATTCCTTCGGGCCTGTCGGGTCCCCTCGGGGTTGGGAGGTGGGTCTGAAACGATAATGGTGAAT
ATCCCTGCCTAACTCTATTCACTATAGAAAGTACAGCAAAAACTATTCTTAAACCTACCAAGCCTCCTAC
TATCATTATGAATAATTTTATATACCACAGCCAATTTGTTATGTTAAACCAATTCCACAAACTTGCCCAT
TTATCTAATTCCAATAATTCTTGTTCATTCTTTTCTTGCTGGTTTTGCGATTCTTCAATTAAGGAGTGTA
TTAAGCTTGTGTAATTGTTAATTTCTCTGTCCCACTCCATCCAGGTCGTGTGATTCCAAATCTGTTCCAG
AGATTTATTACTCCAACTAGCATTCCAAGGCACAGCAGTGGTGCAAATGAGTTTTCCAGAGCAACCCCAA
ATCCCCAGGAGCTGTTGATCCTTTAGGTATCTTTCCACAGCCAGGATTCTTGCCTGGAGCTGCTTGATGC
CCCAGACTGTGAGTTGCAACAGATGCTGTTGCGCCTCAATAGCCCTCAGCAAATTGTTCTGCTGCTGCAC
TATACCAGACAATAATTGTCTGGCCTGTACCGTCAGCGTCATTGACGCTGCGCCCATAGTGCTTCCTGCT
GCTCCCAAGAACCCAAGGAACAAAGCTCCTATTCCCACTGCTCTTTTTTCTCTCTGCACCACTCTTCTCT
TTGCCTTGGTGGGTGCTACTCCTAATGGTTCAATTTTTACTACTTTATATTTATATAATTCACTTCTCCA
ATTGTCCCTCATATCTCCTCCTCCAGGTCTGAAGATCAGCGGCCGCTTGCTGTGCGGTGGTCTTACTTTT
GTTTTGCTCTTCCTCTATCTTGTCTAAAGCTTCCTTGGTGTCTTTTATCTCTATCCTTTGATGCACACAA
TAGAGGGTTGCTACTGTATTATATAATGATCTAAGTTCTTCTGATCCTGTCTGAAGGGATGGTTGTAGCT
GTCCCAGTATTTGTCTACAGCCTTCTGATGTTTCTAACAGGCCAGGATTAACTGCGAATCGTTCTAGCTC
CCTGCTTGCCCATACTATATGTTTTAATTTATATTTTTTCTTTCCCCCTGGCCTTAACCGAATTTTTTCC
CATCGCGATCTAATTCTCCCCCGCTTAATACTGACGCTCTCGCACCCATCTCTCTCCTTCTAGCCTCCGC
TAGTCAAAATTTTTGGCGTACTCACCAGTCGCCGCCCCTCGCCTCTTGCCGTGCGCGCTTCAGCAAGCCG
AGTCCTGCGTCGAGAGAGCTCCTCTGGTTTCCCTTTCGCTTTCAAGTCCCTGTTCGGGCGCCACTGCTAG
AGATTTTCCACACTGACTAAAAGGGTCTGAGGGATCTCTAGTTACCAGAGTCACACAACAGACGGGCACA
CACTACTTGAAGCACTCAAGGCAAGCTTTATTGAGGCTTAAGCAGTGGGTTCCCTAGTTAGCCAGAGAGC
TCCCAGGCTCAGATCTGGTCTAACCAGAGAGACCCGTTTATGTATCGAGCTAGGCACTTAAATACAATAT
CTCTGCAATGCGGCAATTCAGTGGTTCGTCCAATCCATGTCAGACCCGTCTGTTGCCTTCCTAATAAGGC
ACGATCGTACCACCTTACTTCCACCAATCGGCATGCACGGTGCTTTTTCTCTCCTTGTAAGGCATGTTGC
TAACTCATCGTTACCATGTTGCAAGACTACAAGAGTATTGCATAAGACTACATTAAGCTTGCAGCTCCAG
CTTTTGTTCCCTTTAGTGAGGGTTAATTGCGCGCTTGGCGTAATCATGGTCATAGCTGTTTCCTGTGTGA
AATTGTTATCCGCTCACAATTCCACACAACATACGAGCCGGAAGCATAAAGTGTAAAGCCTGGGGTGCCT
AATGAGTGAGCTAACTCACATTAATTGCGTTGCGCTCACTGCCCGCTTTCCAGTCGGGAAACCTGTCGTG
CCAGCTGCATTAATGAATCGGCCAACGCGCGGGGAGAGGCGGTTTGCGTATTGGGCGCTCTTCCGCTTCC
TCGCTCACTGACTCGCTGCGCTCGGTCGTTCGGCTGCGGCGAGCGGTATCAGCTCACTCAAAGGCGGTAA
TACGGTTATCCACAGAATCAGGGGATAACGCAGGAAAGAACATGTGAGCAAAAGGCCAGCAAAAGGCCAG
GAACCGTAAAAAGGCCGCGTTGCTGGCGTTTTTCCATAGGCTCCGCCCCCCTGACGAGCATCACAAAAAT
CGACGCTCAAGTCAGAGGTGGCGAAACCCGACAGGACTATAAAGATACCAGGCGTTTCCCCCTGGAAGCT
CCCTCGTGCGCTCTCCTGTTCCGACCCTGCCGCTTACCGGATACCTGTCCGCCTTTCTCCCTTCGGGAAG
CGTGGCGCTTTCTCATAGCTCACGCTGTAGGTATCTCAGTTCGGTGTAGGTCGTTCGCTCCAAGCTGGGC
TGTGTGCACGAACCCCCCGTTCAGCCCGACCGCTGCGCCTTATCCGGTAACTATCGTCTTGAGTCCAACC
CGGTAAGACACGACTTATCGCCACTGGCAGCAGCCACTGGTAACAGGATTAGCAGAGCGAGGTATGTAGG
CGGTGCTACAGAGTTCTTGAAGTGGTGGCCTAACTACGGCTACACTAGAAGAACAGTATTTGGTATCTGC
GCTCTGCTGAAGCCAGTTACCTTCGGAAAAAGAGTTGGTAGCTCTTGATCCGGCAAACAAACCACCGCTG
GTAGCGGTGGTTTTTTTGTTTGCAAGCAGCAGATTACGCGCAGAAAAAAAGGATCTCAAGAAGATCCTTT
GATCTTTTCTACGGGGTCTGACGCTCAGTGGAACGAAAACTCACGTTAAGGGATTTTGGTCATGAGATTA
TCAAAAAGGATCTTCACCTAGATCCTTTTAAATTAAAAATGAAGTTTTAAATCAATCTAAAGTATATATG
AGTAAACTTGGTCTGACAGTTACCAATGCTTAATCAGTGAGGCACCTATCTCAGCGATCTGTCTATTTCG
TTCATCCATAGTTGCCTGACTCCCCGTCGTGTAGATAACTACGATACGGGAGGGCTTACCATCTGGCCCC
AGTGCTGCAATGATACCGCGAGACCCACGCTCACCGGCTCCAGATTTATCAGCAATAAACCAGCCAGCCG
GAAGGGCCGAGCGCAGAAGTGGTCCTGCAACTTTATCCGCCTCCATCCAGTCTATTAATTGTTGCCGGGA
AGCTAGAGTAAGTAGTTCGCCAGTTAATAGTTTGCGCAACGTTGTTGCCATTGCTACAGGCATCGTGGTG
TCACGCTCGTCGTTTGGTATGGCTTCATTCAGCTCCGGTTCCCAACGATCAAGGCGAGTTACATGATCCC
CCATGTTGTGCAAAAAAGCGGTTAGCTCCTTCGGTCCTCCGATCGTTGTCAGAAGTAAGTTGGCCGCAGT
GTTATCACTCATGGTTATGGCAGCACTGCATAATTCTCTTACTGTCATGCCATCCGTAAGATGCTTTTCT
GTGACTGGTGAGTACTCAACCAAGTCATTCTGAGAATAGTGTATGCGGCGACCGAGTTGCTCTTGCCCGG
CGTCAATACGGGATAATACCGCGCCACATAGCAGAACTTTAAAAGTGCTCATCATTGGAAAACGTTCTTC
GGGGCGAAAACTCTCAAGGATCTTACCGCTGTTGAGATCCAGTTCGATGTAACCCACTCGTGCACCCAAC
TGATCTTCAGCATCTTTTACTTTCACCAGCGTTTCTGGGTGAGCAAAAACAGGAAGGCAAAATGCCGCAA
AAAAGGGAATAAGGGCGACACGGAAATGTTGAATACTCATACTCTTCCTTTTTCAATATTATTGAAGCAT
TTATCAGGGTTATTGTCTCATGAGCGGATACATATTTGAATGTATTTAGAAAAATAAACAAATAGGGGTT
CCGCGCACATTTCCCCGAAAAGTGCCACCTAAATTGTAAGCGTTAATATTTTGTTAAAATTCGCGTTAAA
TTTTTGTTAAATCAGCTCATTTTTTAACCAATAGGCCGAAATCGGCAAAATCCCTTATAAATCAAAAGAA
TAGACCGAGATAGGGT
[37 nt withheld, positions 9887-9923]
AAAGAACGTGGACTCCAACGTCAAAGG
[49 nt withheld, positions 9951-9999]
T
[91 nt withheld, positions 10001-10091]
G
[124 nt withheld, positions 10093-10216]
CCCATTCGCCATTCAGGCTGCGCAACTGTTGGGAAGGGCGATCGGTGCGGGCCTCTTCGCTATTACGCCA
GCTGGCGAAAGGGGGATGTGCTGCAAGGCGATTAAGTTGGGTAACGCCAGGGTTTTCCCAGTCACGACGT
TGTAAAACGACGGCCAGTGAGCGCGCGTAATACGACTCACTATAGGGCGAATTGGGTACGTCCCTAGGCC
TCCAAAAAAGCCTCCTCACTACTTCTGGAATAGCTCAGAGGCCGAGGCGGCCTCGGCCTCTGCATAAATA
AAAAAAATTAGTCAGCCATGGGGCGGAGAATGGGCGGAACTGGGCGGAGTTAGGGGCGGGATGGGCGGAG
TTAGGGGCGGGATAGCTAGAGCCAGACATGATAAGATACATTGATGAGTTTGGACAAACCACAACTAGAA
TGCAGTGAAAAAAATGCTTTATTTGTGAAATTTGTGATGCTATTGCTTTATTTGTAACCATTATAAGCTG
CAATAAACAAGTTCCTCTCACTCTCTGATATTCATTTCTTTGCAAGTTATAAATACTGAATAATAAGATG
ACATGAACTACTACTGCTAGAGATTTTCCACACTGACTAAAAGGGTCTGAGGGATCTCTAGTTACCAGAG
TCACACAACAGACGGGCACACACTACTTGAAGCACTCAAGGCAAGCTTTATTGAGGCTTAAGCAGTGGGT
TCCCTAGTTAGCCAGAGAGCTCCCAGGCTCAGATCTGGTCTAACCAGAGAGACCCAGTACAAGCAAAAAG
CAGATCTTGTCTTCGTTGGGAGTGAGCTAGCCCTTCCAGTCCCCCCTTTTCTTTTAAAAAGTGGCTAAGA
TCTACAGCTGCCTTGTAAGTCATTGGTCTTAAAGGTACCGGGCCCTCGAGATGCATGGGGTCGTGCGCTC
CTTTCGGTCGGGCGCTGCGGGTCGTGGGGCGGGCGTCAGGCACCGGGCTTGCGGGTCATGCACCAGGTGC
GCGGTCCTTCGGGCACCTCGACGTCGGCGGTGACGGTGAAGCCGAGCCGCTCGTAGAAGGGGAGGTTGCG
GGGCGCGGAGGTCTCCAGGAAGGCGGGCACCCCGGCGCGCTCGGCCGCCTCCACTCCGGGGAGCACGACG
GCGCTGCCCAGACCCTTGCCCTGGTGGTCGGGCGAGACGCCGACGGTGGCCAGGAACCACGCGGGCTCCT
TGGGCCGGTGCGGCGCCAGGAGGCCTTCCATCTGTTGCTGCGCGGCCAGCCGGGAACCGCTCAACTCGGC
CATGCGCGGGCCGATCTCGGCGAACACCGCCCCCGCTTCGACGCTCTCCGGCGTGGTCCAGACCGCCACC
GCGGCGCCGTCGTCCGCGACCCACACCTTGCCGATGTCGAGCCCGACGCGCGTGAGGAAGAGTTCTTGCA
GCTCGGTGACCCGCTCGATGTGGCGGTCCGGATCGACGGTGTGGCGCGTGGCGGGGTAGTCGGCGAACGC
GGCGGCGAGGGTGCGTACGGCCCTGGGGACGTCGTCGCGGGTGGCGAGGCGCACCGTGGGCTTGTACTCG
GTCATGGTAAGCTTGGGCTGCAGGTCGAAAGGCCCGGAGATGAGGAAGAGGAGAACAGCGCGGCAGACGT
GCGCTTTTGAAGCGTGCAGAATGCCGGGCCTCCGGAGGACCTTCGGGCGCCCGCCCCG
